>Addgene plasmid #149184 | pGBW-m4046649 | addgene full sequence | sequence record 298361 | Ginkgo NGS Result
GCGGCCGCCCCACACACCATAGCTTCAAAATGTTTCTACTCCTTTTTTACTCTTCCAGATTTTCTCGGAC
TCCGCGCATCGCCGTACCACTTCAAAACACCCAAGCACAGCATACTAAATTTCCCCTCTTTCTTCCTCTA
GGGTGTCGTTAATTACCCGTACTAAAGGTTTGGAAAAGAAAAAAGAGACCGCCTCGTTTCTTTTTCTTCG
TCGAAAAAGGCAATAAAAATTTTTATCACGTTTCTTTTTCTTGAAAATTTTTTTTTTTGATTTTTTTCTC
TTTCGATGACCTCCCATTGATATTTAAGTTAATAAACGGTCTTCAATTTCTCAAGTTTCAGTTTCATTTT
TCTTGTTCTATTACAACTTTTTTTACTTCTTGCTCATTAGAAAGAAAGCATAGCAATCTAATCTAAGTTT
TAATTACAAAATGGGTAATGCAACAGAAGTGCCTGCCAATTCAACTGTATTATCTTTCTGTGCTTTTGCT
GTAGATGCTGCTAAAGCTTACAAAGATTATCTAGCTAGTGGGGGACAACCAATCACTAATTGTGTTAAGA
TGTTGTGTACACACACTGGTACTGGTCAGGCAATAACAGTTACACCGGAAGCCAATATGGATCAAGAATC
CTTTGGTGGTGCATCGTGTTGTCTGTACTGCCGTTGCCACATAGATCATCCAAATCCTAAAGGATTTTGT
GACTTAAAAGGTAAGTATGTACAAATACCTACAACTTGTGCTAATGACCCTGTGGGTTTTACACTTAAAA
ACACAGTCTGTACCGTCTGCGGTATGTGGAAAGGTTATGGCTGTAGTTGTGATCAACTCCGCGAACCCAT
GCTTTAAACAGGCCCCTTTTCCTTTGTCGATATCATGTAATTAGTTATGTCACGCTTACATTCACGCCCT
CCTCCCACATCCGCTCTAACCGAAAAGGAAGGAGTTAGACAACCTGAAGTCTAGGTCCCTATTTATTTTT
TTTAATAGTTATGTTAGTATTAAGAACGTTATTTATATTTCAAATTTTTCTTTTTTTTCTGTACAAAGCG
GCCGCCGAACCACTAGTGCACTGCAGTACACGGTTTCCTTGAAATTTTTTTGATTCGGTAATCTCCGAAC
AGAAGGAAGAACGAAGGAAGGAGCACAGACTTAGATTGGTATATATACGCATATGTAGTGTTGAAGAAAC
ATGAAATTGCCCAGTATTCTTAACCCAACTGCACAGAACAAAAACGTGCAGGAAACGAAGATAAATCATG
TCGAAAGCTACATATAAGGAACGTGCTGCTACTCATCCTAGTCCTGTTGCTGCCAAGCTATTTAATATCA
TGCACGAAAAGCAAACAAACTTGTGTGCTTCATTGGATGTTCGTACCACCAAGGAATTACTGGAGTTAGT
TGAAGCATTAGGTCCCAAAATTTGTTTACTAAAAACACATGTGGATATCTTGACTGATTTTTCCATGGAG
GGCACAGTTAAGCCGCTAAAGGCATTATCCGCCAAGTACAATTTTTTACTCTTCGAGGACAGAAAATTTG
CTGACATTGGTAATACAGTCAAATTGCAGTACTCTGCGGGTGTATACAGAATAGCAGAATGGGCAGACAT
TACGAATGCACACGGTGTGGTGGGCCCAGGTATTGTTAGCGGTTTGAAGCAGGCGGCAGAAGAAGTAACA
AAGGAACCTAGAGGCCTTTTGATGTTAGCAGAATTGTCATGCAAGGGCTCCCTATCTACTGGAGAATATA
CTAAGGGTACTGTTGACATTGCGAAGAGCGACAAAGATTTTGTTATCGGCTTTATTGCTCAAAGAGACAT
GGGTGGAAGAGATGAAGGTTACGATTGGTTGATTATGACACCCGGTGTGGGTTTAGATGACAAGGGAGAT
GCATTGGGTCAACAGTATAGAACCGTGGATGATGTGGTTTCTACAGGATCTGACATTATTATTGTTGGAA
GAGGACTATTTGCAAAGGGAAGGGATGCTAAGGTAGAGGGTGAACGTTACAGAAAAGCAGGCTGGGAAGC
ATATTTGAGAAGATGCGGCCAGCAAAACTAAAAAACTGTATTATAAGTAAATGCATGTATACTAAACTCA
CAAATTAGAGCTTCAATTTAATTATATCAGTTATTACCCGAGTAACGAAGCATCTGTGCTTCATTTTGTA
GAACAAAAATGCAACGCGAGAGCGCTAATTTTTCAAACAAAGAATCTGAGCTGCATTTTTACAGAACAGA
AATGCAACGCGAAAGCGCTATTTTACCAACGAAGAATCTGTGCTTCATTTTTGTAAAACAAAAATGCAAC
GCGAGAGCGCTAATTTTTCAAACAAAGAATCTGAGCTGCATTTTTACAGAACAGAAATGCAACGCGAGAG
CGCTATTTTACCAACAAAGAATCTATACTTCTTTTTTGTTCTACAAAAATGCATCCCGAGAGCGCTATTT
TTCTAACAAAGCATCTTAGATTACTTTTTTTCTCCTTTGTGCGCTCTATAATGCAGTCTCTTGATAACTT
TTTGCACTGTAGGTCCGTTAAGGTTAGAAGAAGGCTACTTTGGTGTCTATTTTCTCTTCCATAAAAAAAG
CCTGACTCCACTTCCCGCGTTTACTGATTACTAGCGAAGCTGCGGGTGCATTTTTTCAAGATAAAGGCAT
CCCCGATTATATTCTATACCGATGTGGATTGCGCATACTTTGTGAACAGAAAGTGATAGCGTTGATGATT
CTTCATTGGTCAGAAAATTATGAACGGTTTCTTCTATTTTGTCTCTATATACTACGTATAGGAAATGTTT
ACATTTTCGTATTGTTTTCGATTCACTCTATGAATAGTTCTTACTACAATTTTTTTGTCTAAAGAGTAAT
ACTAGAGATAAACATAAAAAATGTAGAGGTCGAGTTTAGATGCAAGTTCAAGGAGCGAAAGGTGGATGGG
TAGGTTATATAGGGATATAGCACAGAGATATATAGCAAAGAGATACTTTTGAGCAATGTTTGTGGAAGCG
GTATTCGCAATATTTTAGTAGCTCGTTACAGTCCGGTGCGTTTTTGGTTTTTTGAAAGTGCGTCATCAGA
GCGCTTTTGGTTTTCAAAAGCGCTCTGAAGTTCCTATACTTTCTAGCTAGAGAATAGGAACTTCCCGAGC
GGCCGCGTGTTACAAGCTTGACTCCAGCGTAACTGGACTGCAATCAACTCACTGGCTCACCTTCACGGGT
GGGCCTTTCTTCGGTAGAAAATCAAAGGATCTTCTTGAGATCCTTTTTTTCTGCGCGTAATCTGCTGCTT
GCAAACAAAAAAACCACCGCTACCAGCGGTGGTTTGTTTGCCGGATCAAGAGCTACCAACTCTTTTTCCG
AGGTAACTGGCTTCAGCAGAGCGCAGATACCAAATACTGTTCTTCTAGTGTAGCCGTAGTTAGGCCACCA
CTTCAAGAACTCTGTAGCACCGCCTACATACCTCGCTCTGCTAATCCTGTTACCAGTGGCTGCTGCCAGT
GGCGATAAGTCGTGTCTTACCGGGTTGGACTCAAGACGATAGTTACCGGATAAGGCGCAGCGGTCGGGCT
GAACGGGGGGTTCGTGCACACAGCCCAGCTTGGAGCGAACGACCTACACCGAACTGAGATACCTACAGCG
TGAGCTATGAGAAAGCGCCACGCTTCCCGAAGGGAGAAAGGCGGACAGGTATCCGGTAAGCGGCAGGGTC
GGAACAGGAGAGCGCACGAGGGAGCTTCCAGGGGTAAACGCCTGGTATCTTTATAGTCCTGTCGGGTTTC
GCCACCTCTGACTTGAGCATCGATTTTTGTGATGCTCGTCAGGGGGGCGGAGCCTATGGAAAAACGCCAG
CAACGCAGAAAGGCCCACCCGAAGGTGAGCCAGGTGATTACATTTGGGCCCTCATCAGAGGTTTTCACCG
TCATCACCGAAACGCGCGAGGCAGCTGCGGTAAAGCTCATCAGCGTGGTCGTGAAGCGATTCACAGATGT
CTGCCTGTTCATCCGCGTCCAGCTCGTTGAGTTTCTCCAGAAGCGTTAATGTCTGGCTTCTGATAAAGCG
GGCCATGTTAAGGGCGGTTTTTTCCTGTTTGGTCACTTACCAATGCTTAATCAGTGAGGCACCTATCTCA
GCGATCTGTCTATTTCGTTCATCCATAGTTGCCTGACTCCCCGTCGTGTAGATAACTACGATGCGGGAGG
GCTTACCATCTGGCCCCAGTGCTGCAATGATACCGCGAGACCCACGCTCACCGGCTCCAGATTTATCAGC
AATAAACCAGCCAGCCGGGAGGGCCGAGCGCAGAAGTGATCCTGCAACTTTATCCGCCTCCATCCAGTCT
ATTAATTGTTGCCGGGAAGCTAGAGTAAGTAGTTCGCCAGTTAATAGTTTGCGCAACGTTGTTGCCATTG
CTACAGGCATCGTGGTGTCACGCTCGTCGTTTGGTATGGCTTCATTCAGCTCCGGTTCCCAACGATCAAG
GCGAGTTACATGATCCCCCATGTTGTGCAAAAAAGCGGTTAGCTCCTTCGGTCCTCCGATCGTTGCCAGA
AGTAAGTTGGCCGCAGTGTTATCACTCATGGTTATGGCAGCACTGCATAATTCTCTTACTGTCATGCCAT
CCGTGAGATGCTTTTCTGTGACTGGTGAGTACTCAACCAAGTCATTCTGAGAATAGTGTATGCGGCGACC
GAGTTGCTCTTGCCCGGCGTCAATACGGGATAATACCGCGCCACATAGCAGAACTTTAAAAGTGCTCATC
ATTGGAAAACGTTCTTCGGGGCGTAAACTCTCAAGGATCTTACCGCTGTTGAGATCCAGTTCGATGTAAC
CCACTCGTGCACCCAACTGATCTTCAGCATCTTTTACTTTCACCAGCGTTTCTGGGTGAGCAAAAACAGG
AAGGCAAAATGCCGCAAAAAAGGGAATAAGGGCGACACGGAAATGTTGAATACTCATTTTAGCTTCCTTA
GCTCCTGAAAATCTCGATAACTCAAAAAATACGCCCGGTAGTGATCTTATTTCATTATGGTGAAAGTTGG
AACCTCTTACGTGCCGATCAAGTCAAAAGCCTCCGGTCGGAGGCTTTTGACTTTCTGCTATGGAGGTCAG
GTATGATTTAAATGGTCAGTTAGA
Features (pLannotate 1.2.2; 13 found; start..end, strand, type, name):
     10..417     +  promoter       TEF1 promoter: S. cerevisiae TEF1; promoter for EF-1α
    434..844     +  CDS            R1A_SARS2 (fragment): Experimental evidence at protein level: Swiss-Prot protein existence level 1. [Non-structural protein 10]: Plays a pivotal role in viral transcription by stimulating both nsp14 3'-5' exoribonuclease and nsp16 2'-O-methyltransferase activities. Therefore plays an essential role in viral mRNAs cap methylation. From Severe acute respiratory syndrome coronavirus 2 (2019-nCoV) (SARS-CoV-2).
    873..1045    +  terminator     CYC1 terminator (fragment): S. cerevisiae CYC1; transcription terminator for CYC1
   1081..1257    +  promoter       URA3 promoter (fragment): S. cerevisiae URA3
   1258..2061    +  CDS            URA3: orotidine-5'-phosphate decarboxylase, required for uracil biosynthesis; S. cerevisiae URA3; yeast auxotrophic marker, counterselectable with 5-fluoroorotic acid (5-FOA)
   2144..3126    -  rep_origin     2μ ori: yeast 2μ plasmid origin of replication
   3204..3233    +  terminator     T3Te terminator: phage T3 early transcription terminator
   3255..3842    +  rep_origin     ori: high-copy-number ColE1/pMB1/pBR322/pUC origin of replication
   3854..3881    -  terminator     T7Te terminator: phage T7 early transcription terminator
   3905..4096    -  CDS            rop: Rop protein, which maintains plasmids at low copy number; rop
   4097..4957    -  CDS            AmpR: β-lactamase; bla; confers resistance to ampicillin, carbenicillin, and related antibiotics
   4958..5060    -  promoter       cat promoter: promoter of the E. coli cat gene encoding chloramphenicol acetyltransferase
   5061..5092    -  terminator     tonB terminator: bidirectional E. coli tonB-P14 transcription terminator
