[The description below was written by a language model from this plasmid's Addgene catalogue record and pLannotate feature annotations shown in this document.]
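Description:
pGBW-m4046649 is an episomal yeast expression plasmid for producing SARS-CoV-2 non-structural protein 10 (nsp10) in Saccharomyces cerevisiae. It is a shuttle vector. In yeast it replicates from the 2μ origin, which supports multicopy maintenance, and is selected through the URA3 auxotrophic marker (orotidine-5'-phosphate decarboxylase, driven by its own promoter), which complements uracil auxotrophy and can be counterselected with 5-FOA. In E. coli it is propagated from a ColE1/pUC-type origin and selected with ampicillin through the β-lactamase gene, which the annotation places downstream of a cat promoter. The catalogue lists the plasmid as high copy, although the feature table also detects a short rop-like segment next to AmpR. Phage T3Te and T7Te terminators flank the bacterial origin and a tonB terminator sits upstream of the resistance cassette, presumably insulating these modules from transcriptional read-through.

The expression cassette consists of the constitutive S. cerevisiae TEF1 promoter, a wild-type nsp10 coding region of about 410 bp, and a partial CYC1 terminator. The insert corresponds to the nsp10 portion of the viral ORF1ab/pp1a polyprotein and was made by gene synthesis. No epitope or purification tags are annotated or recorded. Nsp10 is a cofactor that stimulates the nsp14 exoribonuclease and the nsp16 2'-O-methyltransferase, contributing to viral mRNA cap methylation. The record states no specific application beyond yeast expression. The annotated sequence of 5,134 nt comes from the depositor's next-generation sequencing, which is noted as possibly not covering the whole plasmid. It is somewhat longer than the sum of the listed backbone and insert sizes.
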