Addgene plasmid #149184: pGBW-m4046649
Purpose: Yeast Expression plasmid for SARS-CoV-2 nsp10
Depositing lab: Ginkgo Bioworks & Benjie Chen. Depositing organization: Ginkgo Bioworks.
Backbone
  Vector backbone: AmpR; 2u URA3
  Backbone size w/o insert (bp): 4078
  Vector type: Yeast Expression
  Selectable markers: URA3
Growth in bacteria
  Bacterial resistance: Ampicillin, 100 μg/mL
  Growth temperature: 37°C
  Growth strain: DH5alpha
  Copy number: High Copy
Gene/Insert
  Gene/Insert name: SARS-CoV-2 nsp10
  Species: S. cerevisiae (budding yeast); Severe acute respiratory syndrome coronavirus 2
  Insert size (bp): 410
  Mutation: wt
  Entrez Gene: ORF1ab (a.k.a. GU280_gp01)
  Promoter: pTEF1
  Cloning method: Unknown
Resource information
  A portion of this plasmid was derived from a plasmid made by: GinkgoBioworks
Depositor comments: NCBI Reference Sequence: YP_009725306.1. Created by gene synthesis with Not1 site. NGS used for QC was performed by Ginkgo and may not fully cover the entire plasmid.
How to cite: pGBW-m4046649 was a gift from Ginkgo Bioworks & Benjie Chen (Addgene plasmid # 149184 ; http://n2t.net/addgene:149184 ; RRID:Addgene_149184)
